>Addgene plasmid #65983 | J23100_GB | depositor full sequence | sequence record 114027 | J23100_GB sequence 2143 bps
TGCCTTGACGGCTAGCTCAGTCCTAGGTACAGTGCTAGCTACTAGAGACCTACTAGTAGCGGCCGCTGCA
GGCTTCCTCGCTCACTGACTCGCTGCGCTCGGTCGTTCGGCTGCGGCGAGCGGTATCAGCTCACTCAAAG
GCGGTAATACGGTTATCCACAGAATCAGGGGATAACGCAGGAAAGAACATGTGAGCAAAAGGCCAGCAAA
AGGCCAGGAACCGTAAAAAGGCCGCGTTGCTGGCGTTTTTCCACAGGCTCCGCCCCCCTGACGAGCATCA
CAAAAATCGACGCTCAAGTCAGAGGTGGCGAAACCCGACAGGACTATAAAGATACCAGGCGTTTCCCCCT
GGAAGCTCCCTCGTGCGCTCTCCTGTTCCGACCCTGCCGCTTACCGGATACCTGTCCGCCTTTCTCCCTT
CGGGAAGCGTGGCGCTTTCTCATAGCTCACGCTGTAGGTATCTCAGTTCGGTGTAGGTCGTTCGCTCCAA
GCTGGGCTGTGTGCACGAACCCCCCGTTCAGCCCGACCGCTGCGCCTTATCCGGTAACTATCGTCTTGAG
TCCAACCCGGTAAGACACGACTTATCGCCACTGGCAGCAGCCACTGGTAACAGGATTAGCAGAGCGAGGT
ATGTAGGCGGTGCTACAGAGTTCTTGAAGTGGTGGCCTAACTACGGCTACACTAGAAGAACAGTATTTGG
TATCTGCGCTCTGCTGAAGCCAGTTACCTTCGGAAAAAGAGTTGGTAGCTCTTGATCCGGCAAACAAACC
ACCGCTGGTAGCGGTGGTTTTTTTGTTTGCAAGCAGCAGATTACGCGCAGAAAAAAAGGATCTCAAGAAG
ATCCTTTGATCTTTTCTACGGGGTCTGACGCTCAGTGGAACGAAAACTCACGTTAAGGGATTTTGGTCAT
GAGATTATCAAAAAGGATCTTCACCTAGATCCTTTTAAATTAAAAATGAAGTTTTAAATCAATCTAAAGT
ATATATGAGTAAACTTGGTCTGACAGTTACCAATGCTTAATCAGTGAGGCACCTATCTCAGCGATCTGTC
TATTTCGTTCATCCATAGTTGCCTGACTCCCCGTCGTGTAGATAACTACGATACGGGAGGGCTTACCATC
TGGCCCCAGTGCTGCAATGATACCGCGCGACCCACGCTCACCGGCTCCAGATTTATCAGCAATAAACCAG
CCAGCCGGAAGGGCCGAGCGCAGAAGTGGTCCTGCAACTTTATCCGCCTCCATCCAGTCTATTAATTGTT
GCCGGGAAGCTAGAGTAAGTAGTTCGCCAGTTAATAGTTTGCGCAACGTTGTTGCCATTGCTACAGGCAT
CGTGGTGTCACGCTCGTCGTTTGGTATGGCTTCATTCAGCTCCGGTTCCCAACGATCAAGGCGAGTTACA
TGATCCCCCATGTTGTGCAAAAAAGCGGTTAGCTCCTTCGGTCCTCCGATCGTTGTCAGAAGTAAGTTGG
CCGCAGTGTTATCACTCATGGTTATGGCAGCACTGCATAATTCTCTTACTGTCATGCCATCCGTAAGATG
CTTTTCTGTGACTGGTGAGTACTCAACCAAGTCATTCTGAGAATAGTGTATGCGGCGACCGAGTTGCTCT
TGCCCGGCGTCAATACGGGATAATACCGCGCCACATAGCAGAACTTTAAAAGTGCTCATCATTGGAAAAC
GTTCTTCGGGGCGAAAACTCTCAAGGATCTTACCGCTGTTGAGATCCAGTTCGATGTAACCCACTCGTGC
ACCCAACTGATCTTCAGCATCTTTTACTTTCACCAGCGTTTCTGGGTGAGCAAAAACAGGAAGGCAAAAT
GCCGCAAAAAAGGGAATAAGGGCGACACGGAAATGTTGAATACTCATACTCTTCCTTTTTCAATATTATT
GAAGCATTTATCAGGGTTATTGTCTCATGAGCGGATACATATTTGAATGTATTTAGAAAAATAAACAAAT
AGGGGTTCCGCGCACATTTCCCCGAAAAGTGCCACCTGACGTCTAAGAAACCATTATTATCATGACATTA
ACCTATAAAAATAGGCGTATCACGAGGCAGAATTTCAGATAAAAAAAATCCTTAGCTTTCGCTAAGGATG
ATTTCTGGAATTCGCGGCCGCTTCTAGAGACTAGTGGGTCTCA
Features (pLannotate 1.2.2; 7 found; start..end, strand, type, name):
      5..29      +  promoter       J23119(SpeI) promoter (fragment): bacterial promoter (Registry of Standard Biological Parts BBa J23119) modified to end with an SpeI site
     51..71      +  misc_feature   BioBrick suffix: universal suffix for all parts
    248..836     -  rep_origin     ori: high-copy-number ColE1/pMB1/pBR322/pUC origin of replication
   1007..1867    -  CDS            AmpR: β-lactamase; bla; confers resistance to ampicillin, carbenicillin, and related antibiotics
   1868..1972    -  promoter       AmpR promoter: bla
   2062..2105    -  terminator     bacterial terminator: putative bacterial transcription terminator
   2108..2129    +  misc_feature   BioBrick prefix: BioBrick prefix for parts that do not start with "ATG"
