[The description below was written by a language model from this plasmid's Addgene catalogue record and pLannotate feature annotations shown in this document.]
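Description:
J23100_GB is a small (about 2.1 kb) synthetic biology plasmid from the CIDAR MoClo library for E. coli, carrying a single Level 0 "basic part" in the DVA destination vector backbone. It is maintained in standard E. coli cloning strains. The feature table shows a high-copy ColE1/pUC-type origin of replication, although the catalogue lists copy number as unknown. Selection is with ampicillin through a β-lactamase (AmpR) gene driven by its own bla promoter. A putative bacterial transcription terminator and BioBrick prefix and suffix sequences flank the part insertion region, reflecting the backbone's descent from BioBrick-style vectors.

The payload is the synthetic constitutive promoter J23100, a high-strength member of the Anderson promoter series. The automated annotation labels the short promoter feature as a fragment of J23119, the consensus parent of the Anderson collection. This most likely reflects the near-identity of family members rather than a different insert, and the catalogue entry identifies the part as J23100. There is no coding sequence, ribosome binding site or reporter downstream, so the plasmid serves only as a part donor.

The "GB" suffix and the notation [G:J23100:B] indicate that the promoter is flanked by MoClo fusion sites designated G (upstream) and B (downstream). In MoClo, a Golden Gate-based method, Type IIS restriction enzymes release the part with these defined overhangs. The promoter can then be ligated in a fixed order with an RBS, coding sequence and terminator to form a transcription unit. The upstream site determines where that unit sits in later multigene assemblies. The enzyme sites themselves are not annotated in the feature table.
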