Addgene plasmid #65983: J23100_GB
Purpose: MoClo Basic Part: Constitutive promoter - Anderson series - high strength [G:J23100:B]
Depositing lab: Douglas Densmore. Depositing organization: Boston University Main Campus. Publication: CIDAR MoClo: Improved MoClo Assembly Standard and New E. coli Part Library Enable Rapid Combinatorial Design for Synthetic and Traditional Biology. Iverson SV, Haddock TL, Beal J, Densmore DM. ACS Synth Biol. 2016 Jan 15;5(1):99-103. doi: 10.1021/acssynbio.5b00124. Epub 2015 Nov 4. PubMed 26479688.
Backbone
  Vector backbone: DVA
  Vector type: Synthetic Biology
Growth in bacteria
  Bacterial resistance: Ampicillin, 100 μg/mL
  Growth temperature: 37°C
  Growth strain: DH5alpha
  Copy number: Unknown
Gene/Insert
  Gene/Insert name: Constitutive promoter (alt name: Basic Part - Promoter)
  Species: Synthetic
  Cloning method: Unknown
Terms and licenses: Academic/Nonprofit Terms; Industry Terms: Not Available to Industry
How to cite: J23100_GB was a gift from Douglas Densmore (Addgene plasmid # 65983 ; http://n2t.net/addgene:65983 ; RRID:Addgene_65983)
