>Addgene plasmid #65983 | J23100_GB | addgene partial sequence | sequence record 114026 | MoCloR 5'-gccacctgacgtctaagaaacc-3'
TAGGCGTATCACGAGGCAGAATTTCAGATAAAAAAAATCCTTAGCTTTCGCTAAGGATGATTTCTGGAAT
TCGCGGCCGCTTCTAGAGACTAGTGGGTCTCATGCCTTGACGGCTAGCTCAGTCCTAGGTACAGTGCTAG
CTACTAGAGACCTACTAGTAGCGGCCGCTGCAGGCTTCCTCGCTCACTGACTCGCTGCGCTCGGTCGTTC
GGCTGCGGCGAGCGGTATCAGCTCACTCAAAGGCGGTAATACGGTTATCCACAGAATCAGGGGATAACGC
AGGAAAGAACATGTGAGCAAAAGGCCAGCAAAAGGCCAGGAACCGTAAAAAGGCCGCGTTGCTGGCGTTT
TTCCACAGGCTCCGCCCCCCTGACGAGCATCACAAAAATCGACGCTCAAGTCAGAGGTGGCGAAACCCGA
CAGGACTATAAAGATACCAGGCGTTTCCCCCTGGAAGCTCCCTCGTGCGCTCTCCTGTTCCGACCCTGCC
GCTTACCGGATACCTGTCCGCCTTTCTCCCTTCGGGAAGCGTGGCGCTTTCTCATAGCTCACGCTGTAGG
TATCTCAGTTCGGTGTAGGTCGTTCGCTCCAAGCTGGGCTGTGTGCACGAACCCCCCGTTCAGCCCGACC
GCTGCGCCTTATCCGGTAACTATCGTCTTGAGTCCAACCCGGTAAGACACGACTTATCGCCACTGGCAGC
AGCCACTGGTAACAGGATTAGCAGAGCGAGGTATGTAGGCGGTGCTACAGAGTTCTTGAAGTGGTGGCCT
AACTACGGCTACACTAGAAGAACAGTATTTGGTATCTGCGCTCTGCTGAAGCCAGTTACCTTCGGAAA
